>Addgene plasmid #127325 | pcDNA3.1(+)/(CAA)26 5′ leader GUG-nLuc-3XFLAG | addgene full sequence | sequence record 247740 | Addgene NGS Result
GACGGATCGGGAGATCTCCCGATCCCCTATGGTGCACTCTCAGTACAATCTGCTCTGATGCCGCATAGTT
AAGCCAGTATCTGCTCCCTGCTTGTGTGTTGGAGGTCGCTGAGTAGTGCGCGAGCAAAATTTAAGCTACA
ACAAGGCAAGGCTTGACCGACAATTGCATGAAGAATCTGCTTAGGGTTAGGCGTTTTGCGCTGCTTCGCG
ATGTACGGGCCAGATATACGCGTTGACATTGATTATTGACTAGTTATTAATAGTAATCAATTACGGGGTC
ATTAGTTCATAGCCCATATATGGAGTTCCGCGTTACATAACTTACGGTAAATGGCCCGCCTGGCTGACCG
CCCAACGACCCCCGCCCATTGACGTCAATAATGACGTATGTTCCCATAGTAACGCCAATAGGGACTTTCC
ATTGACGTCAATGGGTGGAGTATTTACGGTAAACTGCCCACTTGGCAGTACATCAAGTGTATCATATGCC
AAGTACGCCCCCTATTGACGTCAATGACGGTAAATGGCCCGCCTGGCATTATGCCCAGTACATGACCTTA
TGGGACTTTCCTACTTGGCAGTACATCTACGTATTAGTCATCGCTATTACCATGGTGATGCGGTTTTGGC
AGTACATCAATGGGCGTGGATAGCGGTTTGACTCACGGGGATTTCCAAGTCTCCACCCCATTGACGTCAA
TGGGAGTTTGTTTTGGCACCAAAATCAACGGGACTTTCCAAAATGTCGTAACAACTCCGCCCCATTGACG
CAAATGGGCGGTAGGCGTGTACGGTGGGAGGTCTATATAAGCAGAGCTCTCTGGCTAACTAGAGAACCCA
CTGCTTACTGGCTTATCGAAATTAATACGACTCACTATAGGAACAACAACAACAACAACAACAACAACAA
CAACAACAACAACAACAACAACAACAACAACAACAACAACAACAACAACAACACCGTGGTCTTCACACTC
GAAGATTTCGTTGGGGACTGGCGACAGACAGCCGGCTACAACCTGGACCAAGTCCTTGAACAGGGAGGTG
TGTCCAGTTTGTTTCAGAATCTCGGGGTGTCCGTAACTCCGATCCAAAGGATTGTCCTGAGCGGTGAAAA
TGGGCTGAAGATCGACATCCATGTCATCATCCCGTATGAAGGTCTGAGCGGCGACCAAATGGGCCAGATC
GAAAAAATTTTTAAGGTGGTGTACCCTGTGGATGATCATCACTTTAAGGTGATCCTGCACTATGGCACAC
TGGTAATCGACGGGGTTACGCCGAACATGATCGACTATTTCGGACGGCCGTATGAAGGCATCGCCGTGTT
CGACGGCAAAAAGATCACTGTAACAGGGACCCTGTGGAACGGCAACAAAATTATCGACGAGCGCCTGATC
AACCCCGACGGCTCCCTGCTGTTCCGAGTAACCATCAACGGAGTGACCGGCTGGCGGCTGTGCGAACGCA
TTCTGGCGGACTACAAAGACCATGACGGTGATTATAAAGATCATGACATCGATTACAAGGATGACGATGA
CAAGTAAGGCCGCGACTCTAGAGGGCCCGTTTAAACCCGCTGATCAGCCTCGACTGTGCCTTCTAGTTGC
CAGCCATCTGTTGTTTGCCCCTCCCCCGTGCCTTCCTTGACCCTGGAAGGTGCCACTCCCACTGTCCTTT
CCTAATAAAATGAGGAAATTGCATCGCATTGTCTGAGTAGGTGTCATTCTATTCTGGGGGGTGGGGTGGG
GCAGGACAGCAAGGGGGAGGATTGGGAAGACAATAGCAGGCATGCTGGGGATGCGGTGGGCTCTATGGCT
TCTGAGGCGGAAAGAACCAGCTGGGGCTCTAGGGGGTATCCCC
[124 nt withheld, positions 1864-1987]
C
[91 nt withheld, positions 1989-2079]
A
[49 nt withheld, positions 2081-2129]
CCTTTGACGTTGGAGTCCACGTTCTTT
[37 nt withheld, positions 2157-2193]
ACCCTATCTCGGTCTATTCTTTTGATTTATAAGGGATTTTGCCGATTTCGGCCTATTGGTTAAAAAATGA
GCTGATTTAACAAAAATTTAACGCGAATTAATTCTGTGGAATGTGTGTCAGTTAGGGTGTGGAAAGTCCC
CAGGCTCCCCAGCAGGCAGAAGTATGCAAAGCATGCATCTCAATTAGTCAGCAACCAGGTGTGGAAAGTC
CCCAGGCTCCCCAGCAGGCAGAAGTATGCAAAGCATGCATCTCAATTAGTCAGCAACCATAGTCCCGCCC
CTAACTCCGCCCATCCCGCCCCTAACTCCGCCCAGTTCCGCCCATTCTCCGCCCCATGGCTGACTAATTT
TTTTTATTTATGCAGAGGCCGAGGCCGCCTCTGCCTCTGAGCTATTCCAGAAGTAGTGAGGAGGCTTTTT
TGGAGGCCTAGGCTTTTGCAAAAAGCTCCCGGGAGCTTGTATATCCATTTTCGGATCTGATCAAGAGACA
GGATGAGGATCGTTTCGCATGATTGAACAAGATGGATTGCACGCAGGTTCTCCGGCCGCTTGGGTGGAGA
GGCTATTCGGCTATGACTGGGCACAACAGACAATCGGCTGCTCTGATGCCGCCGTGTTCCGGCTGTCAGC
GCAGGGGCGCCCGGTTCTTTTTGTCAAGACCGACCTGTCCGGTGCCCTGAATGAACTGCAGGACGAGGCA
GCGCGGCTATCGTGGCTGGCCACGACGGGCGTTCCTTGCGCAGCTGTGCTCGACGTTGTCACTGAAGCGG
GAAGGGACTGGCTGCTATTGGGCGAAGTGCCGGGGCAGGATCTCCTGTCATCTCACCTTGCTCCTGCCGA
GAAAGTATCCATCATGGCTGATGCAATGCGGCGGCTGCATACGCTTGATCCGGCTACCTGCCCATTCGAC
CACCAAGCGAAACATCGCATCGAGCGAGCACGTACTCGGATGGAAGCCGGTCTTGTCGATCAGGATGATC
TGGACGAAGAGCATCAGGGGCTCGCGCCAGCCGAACTGTTCGCCAGGCTCAAGGCGCGCATGCCCGACGG
CGAGGATCTCGTCGTGACCCATGGCGATGCCTGCTTGCCGAATATCATGGTGGAAAATGGCCGCTTTTCT
GGATTCATCGACTGTGGCCGGCTGGGTGTGGCGGACCGCTATCAGGACATAGCGTTGGCTACCCGTGATA
TTGCTGAAGAGCTTGGCGGCGAATGGGCTGACCGCTTCCTCGTGCTTTACGGTATCGCCGCTCCCGATTC
GCAGCGCATCGCCTTCTATCGCCTTCTTGACGAGTTCTTCTGAGCGGGACTCTGGGGTTCGAAATGACCG
ACCAAGCGACGCCCAACCTGCCATCACGAGATTTCGATTCCACCGCCGCCTTCTATGAAAGGTTGGGCTT
CGGAATCGTTTTCCGGGACGCCGGCTGGATGATCCTCCAGCGCGGGGATCTCATGCTGGAGTTCTTCGCC
CACCCCAACTTGTTTATTGCAGCTTATAATGGTTACAAATAAAGCAATAGCATCACAAATTTCACAAATA
AAGCATTTTTTTCACTGCATTCTAGTTGTGGTTTGTCCAAACTCATCAATGTATCTTATCATGTCTGTAT
ACCGTCGACCTCTAGCTAGAGCTTGGCGTAATCATGGTCATAGCTGTTTCCTGTGTGAAATTGTTATCCG
CTCACAATTCCACACAACATACGAGCCGGAAGCATAAAGTGTAAAGCCTGGGGTGCCTAATGAGTGAGCT
AACTCACATTAATTGCGTTGCGCTCACTGCCCGCTTTCCAGTCGGGAAACCTGTCGTGCCAGCTGCATTA
ATGAATCGGCCAACGCGCGGGGAGAGGCGGTTTGCGTATTGGGCGCTCTTCCGCTTCCTCGCTCACTGAC
TCGCTGCGCTCGGTCGTTCGGCTGCGGCGAGCGGTATCAGCTCACTCAAAGGCGGTAATACGGTTATCCA
CAGAATCAGGGGATAACGCAGGAAAGAACATGTGAGCAAAAGGCCAGCAAAAGGCCAGGAACCGTAAAAA
GGCCGCGTTGCTGGCGTTTTTCCATAGGCTCCGCCCCCCTGACGAGCATCACAAAAATCGACGCTCAAGT
CAGAGGTGGCGAAACCCGACAGGACTATAAAGATACCAGGCGTTTCCCCCTGGAAGCTCCCTCGTGCGCT
CTCCTGTTCCGACCCTGCCGCTTACCGGATACCTGTCCGCCTTTCTCCCTTCGGGAAGCGTGGCGCTTTC
TCATAGCTCACGCTGTAGGTATCTCAGTTCGGTGTAGGTCGTTCGCTCCAAGCTGGGCTGTGTGCACGAA
CCCCCCGTTCAGCCCGACCGCTGCGCCTTATCCGGTAACTATCGTCTTGAGTCCAACCCGGTAAGACACG
ACTTATCGCCACTGGCAGCAGCCACTGGTAACAGGATTAGCAGAGCGAGGTATGTAGGCGGTGCTACAGA
GTTCTTGAAGTGGTGGCCTAACTACGGCTACACTAGAAGAACAGTATTTGGTATCTGCGCTCTGCTGAAG
CCAGTTACCTTCGGAAAAAGAGTTGGTAGCTCTTGATCCGGCAAACAAACCACCGCTGGTAGCGGTGGTT
TTTTTGTTTGCAAGCAGCAGATTACGCGCAGAAAAAAAGGATCTCAAGAAGATCCTTTGATCTTTTCTAC
GGGGTCTGACGCTCAGTGGAACGAAAACTCACGTTAAGGGATTTTGGTCATGAGATTATCAAAAAGGATC
TTCACCTAGATCCTTTTAAATTAAAAATGAAGTTTTAAATCAATCTAAAGTATATATGAGTAAACTTGGT
CTGACAGTTACCAATGCTTAATCAGTGAGGCACCTATCTCAGCGATCTGTCTATTTCGTTCATCCATAGT
TGCCTGACTCCCCGTCGTGTAGATAACTACGATACGGGAGGGCTTACCATCTGGCCCCAGTGCTGCAATG
ATACCGCGAGACCCACGCTCACCGGCTCCAGATTTATCAGCAATAAACCAGCCAGCCGGAAGGGCCGAGC
GCAGAAGTGGTCCTGCAACTTTATCCGCCTCCATCCAGTCTATTAATTGTTGCCGGGAAGCTAGAGTAAG
TAGTTCGCCAGTTAATAGTTTGCGCAACGTTGTTGCCATTGCTACAGGCATCGTGGTGTCACGCTCGTCG
TTTGGTATGGCTTCATTCAGCTCCGGTTCCCAACGATCAAGGCGAGTTACATGATCCCCCATGTTGTGCA
AAAAAGCGGTTAGCTCCTTCGGTCCTCCGATCGTTGTCAGAAGTAAGTTGGCCGCAGTGTTATCACTCAT
GGTTATGGCAGCACTGCATAATTCTCTTACTGTCATGCCATCCGTAAGATGCTTTTCTGTGACTGGTGAG
TACTCAACCAAGTCATTCTGAGAATAGTGTATGCGGCGACCGAGTTGCTCTTGCCCGGCGTCAATACGGG
ATAATACCGCGCCACATAGCAGAACTTTAAAAGTGCTCATCATTGGAAAACGTTCTTCGGGGCGAAAACT
CTCAAGGATCTTACCGCTGTTGAGATCCAGTTCGATGTAACCCACTCGTGCACCCAACTGATCTTCAGCA
TCTTTTACTTTCACCAGCGTTTCTGGGTGAGCAAAAACAGGAAGGCAAAATGCCGCAAAAAAGGGAATAA
GGGCGACACGGAAATGTTGAATACTCATACTCTTCCTTTTTCAATATTATTGAAGCATTTATCAGGGTTA
TTGTCTCATGAGCGGATACATATTTGAATGTATTTAGAAAAATAAACAAATAGGGGTTCCGCGCACATTT
CCCCGAAAAGTGCCACCTGACGTC
Features (pLannotate 1.2.2; 21 found; start..end, strand, type, name):
     28..80      -  misc_feature   bom (fragment): basis of mobility region from pBR322
    235..614     +  enhancer       CMV enhancer: human cytomegalovirus immediate early enhancer
    615..818     +  promoter       CMV promoter: human cytomegalovirus (CMV) immediate early promoter
    814..847     +  LTR            5' LTR (truncated) (fragment): truncated 5' long terminal repeat (LTR) from HIV-1
    863..881     +  promoter       T7 promoter: promoter for bacteriophage T7 RNA polymerase
    967..1478    +  CDS            Nluc (fragment): NanoLuc® luciferase human codon-optimized
   1479..1544    +  CDS            3xFLAG: three tandem FLAG® epitope tags, followed by an enterokinase cleavage site
   1594..1818    +  polyA_signal   bGH poly(A) signal: bovine growth hormone polyadenylation signal
   1822..1843    +  promoter       SV40 promoter (fragment): SV40 enhancer and early promoter
   1864..2292    +  rep_origin     f1 ori (sequence partly withheld): f1 bacteriophage origin of replication; arrow indicates direction of (+) strand synthesis
   2306..2635    +  promoter       SV40 promoter: SV40 enhancer and early promoter
   2702..3493    +  CDS            neo: KKA2_KLEPN - Also known as kan, nptII. Experimental evidence at protein level: Swiss-Prot protein existence level 1. Resistance to kanamycin, neomycin, paromomycin, ribostamycin, butirosin and gentamicin B. From Klebsiella pneumoniae.
   3517..3675    +  CDS            ble (fragment): BLE_KLEPN - Experimental evidence at protein level: Swiss-Prot protein existence level 1. Binding protein with a strong affinity to the bleomycin family of antibiotics. Binds to CL990; an antimitotic-antibiotic compound. From Klebsiella pneumoniae.
   3670..3791    +  polyA_signal   SV40 poly(A) signal: SV40 polyadenylation signal
   3864..3880    -  protein_bind   lac operator: The lac repressor binds to the lac operator to inhibit transcription in E. coli. This inhibition can be relieved by adding lactose or isopropyl-β-D-thiogalactopyranoside (IPTG). lac repressor encoded by lacI
   3888..3918    -  promoter       lac promoter: promoter for the E. coli lac operon
   3933..3954    -  protein_bind   CAP binding site: CAP binding activates transcription in the presence of cAMP. E. coli catabolite activator protein
   3967..4059    -  CDS            lacI (fragment): lac repressor; lacI; The lac repressor binds to the lac operator to inhibit transcription in E. coli. This inhibition can be relieved by adding lactose or isopropyl-β-D-thiogalactopyranoside (IPTG).
   4242..4830    -  rep_origin     ori: high-copy-number ColE1/pMB1/pBR322/pUC origin of replication
   5001..5861    -  CDS            AmpR: β-lactamase; bla; confers resistance to ampicillin, carbenicillin, and related antibiotics
   5862..5966    -  promoter       AmpR promoter: bla
