[The description below was written by a language model from this plasmid's Addgene catalogue record and pLannotate feature annotations shown in this document.]
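Description:
pcDNA3.1(+)/(CAA)26 5′ leader GUG-nLuc-3XFLAG is a roughly 6 kb mammalian expression plasmid built on the pcDNA3.1(+) backbone and designed as a reporter for non-AUG translation initiation. It is propagated in E. coli through a high-copy ColE1/pUC-type origin with ampicillin selection (AmpR under its own bla promoter), and it also carries an f1 origin. For selection in mammalian cells, an SV40 early promoter drives the neomycin phosphotransferase gene, terminated by an SV40 polyadenylation signal, conferring G418 resistance. Several short annotations in the feature table (fragments of an HIV-1 LTR, ble, lacI and bom, plus lac promoter/operator elements) are small backbone remnants or partial sequence matches rather than functional parts of the design.

The payload, cloned between SacI and ApaI sites, sits downstream of the CMV immediate-early enhancer and promoter, with a T7 promoter also upstream that could allow in vitro transcription of the reporter mRNA. The transcript begins with a 5′ leader of 26 CAA repeats, a sequence commonly used as an unstructured leader, although this leader is not separately annotated in the feature table. It is followed by a human codon-optimized NanoLuc luciferase reading frame whose start codon is GUG instead of AUG, which is consistent with Nluc being annotated as a fragment. A C-terminal 3xFLAG tag allows immunodetection of the product, and the bovine growth hormone poly(A) signal ends the transcript. Luminescence therefore reports how efficiently ribosomes initiate at a near-cognate GUG codon in a defined leader context. The associated study examined how ribosome queuing makes non-AUG translation resistant to protein synthesis inhibitors.
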