Addgene plasmid #127325: pcDNA3.1(+)/(CAA)26 5′ leader GUG-nLuc-3XFLAG
Purpose: Express 3xFLAG tagged nanoLuciferase (nLuc) from GUG start codon from mRNA with (CAA)26 repeats in 5' UTR
Depositing lab: Jeremy Wilusz. Depositing organization: University of Pennsylvania. Publication: Ribosome queuing enables non-AUG translation to be resistant to multiple protein synthesis inhibitors. Kearse MG, Goldman DH, Choi J, Nwaezeapu C, Liang D, Green KM, Goldstrohm AC, Todd PK, Green R, Wilusz JE. Genes Dev. 2019 Jun 6. pii: gad.324715.119. doi: 10.1101/gad.324715.119. PubMed 31171704.
Backbone
  Vector backbone: pcDNA3.1(+)
  Total vector size (bp): 5994
  Vector type: Mammalian Expression
  Selectable markers: Neomycin (select with G418)
Growth in bacteria
  Bacterial resistance: Ampicillin, 100 μg/mL
  Growth temperature: 37°C
  Growth strain: DH5alpha
  Copy number: High Copy
Gene/Insert
  Gene/Insert name: nanoLuciferase (alt name: nLuc)
  Promoter: CMV
  Tag / fusion protein: 3xFLAG (C terminal on insert)
  Cloning method: Restriction Enzyme; 5′ cloning site SacI (not destroyed); 3′ cloning site ApaI (not destroyed)
  Sequencing primers: 5′ CGCAAATGGGCGGTAGGCGTG
Terms and licenses: Academic/Nonprofit Terms; Industry Terms: Not Available to Industry
How to cite: pcDNA3.1(+)/(CAA)26 5′ leader GUG-nLuc-3XFLAG was a gift from Jeremy Wilusz (Addgene plasmid # 127325 ; http://n2t.net/addgene:127325 ; RRID:Addgene_127325)
